>Addgene plasmid #194265 | TDP-43 _CTD_5M→L_IDR | addgene full sequence | sequence record 381057 | Addgene NGS Result
GGCATAAATATCTCACTCGCAATCAAATTCAGCCGATAGCGGAACGGGAAGGCGACTGGAGTGCCATGTC
CGGTTTTCAACAAACCATGCAAATGCTGAATGAGGGCATCGTTCCCACTGCGATGCTGGTTGCCAACGAT
CAGATGGCGCTGGGCGCAATGCGCGCCATTACCGAGTCCGGGCTGCGCGTTGGTGCGGATATCTCGGTAG
TGGGATACGACGATACCGAAGATAGCTCATGTTATATCCCGCCGTTAACCACCATCAAACAGGATTTTCG
CCTGCTGGGGCAAACCAGCGTGGACCGCTTGCTGCAACTCTCTCAGGGCCAGGCGGTGAAGGGCAATCAG
CTGTTGCCAGTCTCACTGGTGAAAAGAAAAACCACCCTGGCGCCCAATACGCAAACCGCCTCTCCCCGCG
CGTTGGCCGATTCATTAATGCAGCTGGCACGACAGGTTTCCCGACTGGAAAGCGGGCAGTGACTCATGAC
CAAAATCCCTTAACGTGAGTTACGCGCGCGTCGTTCCACTGAGCGTCAGACCCCGTAGAAAAGATCAAAG
GATCTTCTTGAGATCCTTTTTTTCTGCGCGTAATCTGCTGCTTGCAAACAAAAAAACCACCGCTACCAGC
GGTGGTTTGTTTGCCGGATCAAGAGCTACCAACTCTTTTTCCGAAGGTAACTGGCTTCAGCAGAGCGCAG
ATACCAAATACTGTTCTTCTAGTGTAGCCGTAGTTAGCCCACCACTTCAAGAACTCTGTAGCACCGCCTA
CATACCTCGCTCTGCTAATCCTGTTACCAGTGGCTGCTGCCAGTGGCGATAAGTCGTGTCTTACCGGGTT
GGACTCAAGACGATAGTTACCGGATAAGGCGCAGCGGTCGGGCTGAACGGGGGGTTCGTGCACACAGCCC
AGCTTGGAGCGAACGACCTACACCGAACTGAGATACCTACAGCGTGAGCTATGAGAAAGCGCCACGCTTC
CCGAAGGGAGAAAGGCGGACAGGTATCCGGTAAGCGGCAGGGTCGGAACAGGAGAGCGCACGAGGGAGCT
TCCAGGGGGAAACGCCTGGTATCTTTATAGTCCTGTCGGGTTTCGCCACCTCTGACTTGAGCGTCGATTT
TTGTGATGCTCGTCAGGGGGGCGGAGCCTATGGAAAAACGCCAGCAACGCGGCCTTTTTACGGTTCCTGG
CCTTTTGCTGGCCTTTTGCTCACATGTTCTTTCCTGCGTTATCCCCTGATTCTGTGGATAACCGTATTAC
CGCCTTTGAGTGAGCTGATACCGCTCGCCGCAGCCGAACGACCGAGCGCAGCGAGTCAGTGAGCGAGGAA
GCGGAAGGCGAGAGTAGGGAACTGCCAGGCATCAAACTAAGCAGAAGGCCCCTGACGGATGGCCTTTTTG
CGTTTCTACAAACTCTTTCTGTGTTGTAAAACGACGGCCAGTCTTAAGCTCGGGCCCCCTGGGCGGTTCT
GATAACGAGTAATCGTTAATCCGCAAATAACGTAAAAACCCGCTTCGGCGGGTTTTTTTATGGGGGGAGT
TTAGGGAAAGAGCATTTGTCAGAATATTTAAGGGCGCCTGTCACTTTGCTTGATATATGAGAATTATTTA
ACCTTATAAATGAGAAAAAAGCAACGCACTTTAAATAAGATACGTTGCTTTTTCGATTGATGAACACCTA
TAATTAAACTATTCATCTATTATTTATGATTTTTTGTATATACAATATTTCTAGTTTGTTAAAGAGAATT
AAGAAAATAAATCTCGAAAATAATAAAGGGAAAATCAGTTTTTGATATCAAAATTATACATGTCAACGAT
AATACAAAATATAATACAAACTATAAGATGTTATCAGTATTTATTATGCATTTAGAATAAATTTTGTGTC
GCCCTTCCGCGAAATTAATACGACTCACTATAGGGGAATTGTGAGCGGATAACAATTCCCCTCTAGAAAT
AATTTTGTTTAACTTTTGAAGGAGATATACCATGGGCAGCGACAAGATCCACCATCACCACCATCACGAA
AATCTGTACTTTCAAGGTCATATGAACCGTCAGCTGGAGCGTAGCGGTCGTTTCGGTGGCAACCCGGGTG
GCTTCGGCAACCAAGGTGGCTTTGGTAACAGCCGTGGTGGCGGTGCGGGTCTGGGTAACAACCAGGGTAG
CAACCTGGGCGGTGGCCTGAACTTCGGTGCGTTTAGCATTAACCCGGCGATGATGGCGGCGGCGCAGGCG
GCGCTGCAAAGCAGCTGGGGCATGATGGGTATGCTGGCGAGCCAGCAAAACCAAAGCGGCCCGAGCGGTA
ACAACCAGAACCAAGGCAACCTGCAGCGTGAACCGAACCAAGCGTTTGGTAGCGGCAACAACAGCTACAG
CGGCAGCAACAGCGGTGCGGCGATTGGTTGGGGCAGCGCGAGCAACGCGGGTAGCGGTAGCGGTTTTAAC
GGTGGCTTTGGTAGCAGCCTGGACAGCAAGAGCAGCGGCTGGGGTCTGTAACTCGAGCCCCCTAGCATAA
CCCCTTGGGGCCTCTAAACGGGTCTTGAGGGGTTTTTTGCCCCTGAGACGCGTCAATCGAGTTCGTACCT
AAGGGCGACACCCCCTAATTAGCCCGGGCGAAAGGCCCAGTCTTTCGACTGAGCCTTTCGTTTTATTTGA
TGCCTGGCAGTTCCCTACTCTCGCATGGGGAGTCCCCACACTACCATCGGCGCTACGGCGTTTCACTTCT
GAGTTCGGCATGGGGTCAGGTGGGACCACCGCGCTACTGCCGCCAGGCAAACAAGGGGTGTTATGAGCCA
TATTCAGGTATAAATGGGCTCGCGATAATGTTCAGAATTGGTTAATTGGTTGTAACACTGACCCCTATTT
GTTTATTTTTCTAAATACATTCAAATATGTATCCGCTCATGAGACAATAACCCTGATAAATGCTTCAATA
ATATTGAAAAAGGAAGAATATGAGCCATATTCAACGGGAAACGTCGAGGCCGCGATTAAATTCCAACATG
GATGCTGATTTATATGGGTATAAATGGGCTCGCGATAATGTCGGGCAATCAGGTGCGACAATCTATCGCT
TGTATGGGAAGCCCGATGCGCCAGAGTTGTTTCTGAAACATGGCAAAGGTAGCGTTGCCAATGATGTTAC
AGATGAGATGGTCAGACTAAACTGGCTGACGGAATTTATGCCACTTCCGACCATCAAGCATTTTATCCGT
ACTCCTGATGATGCATGGTTACTCACCACTGCGATCCCCGGAAAAACAGCGTTCCAGGTATTAGAAGAAT
ATCCTGATTCAGGTGAAAATATTGTTGATGCGCTGGCAGTGTTCCTGCGCCGGTTGCACTCGATTCCTGT
TTGTAATTGTCCTTTTAACAGCGATCGCGTATTTCGCCTCGCTCAGGCGCAATCACGAATGAATAACGGT
TTGGTTGATGCGAGTGATTTTGATGACGAGCGTAATGGCTGGCCTGTTGAACAAGTCTGGAAAGAAATGC
ATAAACTTTTGCCATTCTCACCGGATTCAGTCGTCACTCATGGTGATTTCTCACTTGATAACCTTATTTT
TGACGAGGGGAAATTAATAGGTTGTATTGATGTTGGACGAGTCGGAATCGCAGACCGATACCAGGATCTT
GCCATCCTATGGAACTGCCTCGGTGAGTTTTCTCCTTCATTACAGAAACGGCTTTTTCAAAAATATGGTA
TTGATAATCCTGATATGAATAAATTGCAATTTCATTTGATGCTCGATGAGTTTTTCTAAGCGGCGCGCCA
TCGAATGGCGCAAAACCTTTCGCGGTATGGCATGATAGCGCCCGGAAGAGAGTCAATTCAGGGTGGTGAA
TATGAAACCAGTAACGTTATACGATGTCGCAGAGTATGCCGGTGTCTCTTATCAGACCGTTTCCCGCGTG
GTGAACCAGGCCAGCCACGTTTCTGCGAAAACGCGGGAAAAAGTGGAAGCGGCGATGGCGGAGCTGAATT
ACATTCCCAACCGCGTGGCACAACAACTGGCGGGCAAACAGTCGTTGCTGATTGGCGTTGCCACCTCCAG
TCTGGCCCTGCACGCGCCGTCGCAAATTGTCGCGGCGATTAAATCTCGCGCCGATCAACTGGGTGCCAGC
GTGGTGGTGTCGATGGTAGAACGAAGCGGCGTCGAAGCCTGTAAAGCGGCGGTGCACAATCTTCTCGCGC
AACGCGTCAGTGGGCTGATCATTAACTATCCGCTGGATGACCAGGATGCCATTGCTGTGGAAGCTGCCTG
CACTAATGTTCCGGCGTTATTTCTTGATGTCTCTGACCAGACACCCATCAACAGTATTATTTTCTCCCAT
GAGGACGGTACGCGACTGGGCGTGGAGCATCTGGTCGCATTGGGTCACCAGCAAATCGCGCTGTTAGCGG
GCCCATTAAGTTCTGTCTCGGCGCGTCTGCGTCTGGCTGGCT
Features (pLannotate 1.2.2; 14 found; start..end, strand, type, name):
    568..1156    +  rep_origin     ori: high-copy-number ColE1/pMB1/pBR322/pUC origin of replication
   1381..1398    +  terminator     rrnB T2 terminator (fragment): transcription terminator T2 from the E. coli rrnB gene
   1423..1442    -  CDS            lacZα (fragment): LacZα fragment of β-galactosidase; lacZ fragment
   1906..1924    +  promoter       T7 promoter: promoter for bacteriophage T7 RNA polymerase
   1925..1949    +  protein_bind   lac operator: The lac repressor binds to the lac operator to inhibit transcription in E. coli. This inhibition can be relieved by adding lactose or isopropyl-β-D-thiogalactopyranoside (IPTG). lac repressor encoded by lacI
   1989..2498    +  CDS            TARDBP (fragment): TADBP_HUMAN - Also known as TDP43. Experimental evidence at protein level: Swiss-Prot protein existence level 1. RNA-binding protein that is involved in various steps of RNA biogenesis and processing (PubMed:23519609). Preferentially binds, via its two RNA recognition motifs RRM1 and RRM2, to GU-repeats on RNA molecules predominantly localized within long introns and in the 3'UTR of mRNAs (PubMed:23519609, PubMed:24240615, PubMed:24464995). In turn, regulates the splicing of many non-coding and protein-coding RNAs including proteins involved in neuronal survival, as well as mRNAs that encode p
   2512..2559    +  terminator     T7 terminator: transcription terminator for bacteriophage T7 RNA polymerase
   2619..2659    -  terminator     rrnB T1 terminator (fragment): transcription terminator T1 from the E. coli rrnB gene
   2661..2776    -  ncRNA          5S rRNA: Accession: RF00001 - 5S ribosomal RNA
   2807..2831    +  CDS            KanR (fragment): aminoglycoside phosphotransferase; aph(3')-Ia; confers resistance to kanamycin in bacteria or G418 (Geneticin®) in eukaryotes
   2861..2957    +  promoter       AmpR promoter (fragment): bla
   2960..3769    +  CDS            KanR: aminoglycoside phosphotransferase; aph(3')-Ia; confers resistance to kanamycin in bacteria or G418 (Geneticin®) in eukaryotes
   3778..3851    +  promoter       lacI promoter (fragment): lacI
   3852..479     +  CDS            lacI (across the origin): LACI_ECOLI - Experimental evidence at protein level: Swiss-Prot protein existence level 1. Repressor of the lactose operon. Binds allolactose as an inducer. From Escherichia coli (strain K12).
