[The description below was written by a language model from this plasmid's Addgene catalogue record and pLannotate feature annotations shown in this document.]
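Description:
TDP-43 _CTD_5M→L_IDR is a 4,452 bp bacterial expression plasmid built on the pJ411 backbone for producing a mutant form of the disordered C-terminal domain (CTD) of human TDP-43 (TARDBP) in E. coli. It replicates from a high-copy ColE1/pUC-type origin and is selected with kanamycin through an aph(3')-Ia (KanR) gene, which the annotation places downstream of a bla-type promoter fragment. The plasmid also carries its own lacI gene with its promoter, so the lac repressor is supplied in cis.

The expression cassette consists of a T7 promoter followed immediately by a lac operator, the TARDBP coding fragment, and a T7 terminator. Transcription therefore depends on T7 RNA polymerase, is held off by LacI, and is induced with IPTG or lactose. This arrangement suits expression hosts that supply T7 polymerase, although the record lists only a cloning strain for propagation. The insert is recorded as 444 bp and carries five methionine-to-leucine substitutions (M307L, M311L, M359L, M405L and M414L). An N-terminal 6xHis tag contributed by the backbone allows metal-affinity purification. The tag is not annotated as a separate feature, but the annotated coding region is somewhat longer than the stated insert, which is consistent with leader sequence being included. Fragments of rrnB terminators and a 5S rRNA element flank the cassette and probably insulate it from read-through transcription.

According to the associated publication, the construct supports work on how site-specific and transient interactions together drive phase separation of this low-complexity domain. Replacing the methionines lets their contribution to that behaviour be tested with purified recombinant protein.
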