Addgene plasmid #194265: TDP-43 _CTD_5M→L_IDR
Purpose: Expresses 6xHis-tagged C-terminal domain of TDP-43 with 5 Methionines to leucine
Depositing lab: Nicolas Fawzi. Depositing organization: Brown University. Publication: A synergy between site-specific and transient interactions drives the phase separation of a disordered, low-complexity domain. Mohanty P, Shenoy J, Rizuan A, Mercado-Ortiz JF, Fawzi NL, Mittal J. Proc Natl Acad Sci U S A. 2023 Aug 22;120(34):e2305625120. doi: 10.1073/pnas.2305625120. Epub 2023 Aug 14. PubMed 37579155.
Backbone
  Vector backbone: PJ411
  Backbone size w/o insert (bp): 4000
  Total vector size (bp): 4452
  Vector type: Bacterial Expression
Growth in bacteria
  Bacterial resistance: Kanamycin, 50 μg/mL
  Growth temperature: 37°C
  Growth strain: DH5alpha
  Copy number: High Copy
Gene/Insert
  Gene/Insert name: TDP-43
  Species: H. sapiens (human)
  Insert size (bp): 444
  Mutation: M307L, M311L, M359L, M405L, M414L mutations in TDP-43 CTD
  Entrez Gene: TARDBP (a.k.a. ALS10, TDP-43)
  Promoter: T7
  Tag / fusion protein: 6XHistag (N terminal on backbone)
  Cloning method: Unknown
  Sequencing primers: 5′ T7; 3′ T7
Terms and licenses: Academic/Nonprofit Terms; Industry Terms: Not Available to Industry
How to cite: TDP-43 _CTD_5M→L_IDR was a gift from Nicolas Fawzi (Addgene plasmid # 194265 ; http://n2t.net/addgene:194265 ; RRID:Addgene_194265)
